>Addgene plasmid #46037 | pMM289 | depositor full sequence | sequence record 64899 | pMM289 sequence 11731 bps
TCGAGTTTTTTTTTTTTTTTTTTTTATGAAAAACATTGTTTTATTACTTGAAAAATAATAGAAATTGTAT
ATAAAATACAAAATATACACTTGCCTAGTGCAATTGGTCTCCATTTTACATTTTTTACATGTTTTTTCCC
TATTTAATGGCACCCAAAATGCGGTTTCATTTTCACTGCCCTGGTCAACTAATACCATTTAACAACGTAT
TTAAGAACTTCTTCAAAAGACAGTAAAAACAATTTGTAAAATAACTATGCTTTCTTACATTTACAAAACA
GAATTTTGATAATATATGAATATTTTATATCACATAATTACCATGTAACTACTAATCTGTTATCTATATC
AAATCAGAGCACATAACATTTTCCAAATACACTGTTTTAATAAAGAGATTAGAAAACAGGACAGTAACAG
TTTCTTAAAGCAATCTTACAGGAAGTCTAATTTAATATTCTGTTAGGTGATGTACTCACGTAGGCTCCCA
GAAGACCCAGAAACTACATGAATTGCGGAAGGCTGATTTAAGATGCCAGTTCTTCAATAAACAGTGAACT
TTGTAATTAGAATGATTTTTAAGCCAAAATACTACTCCTTACTCTTCAGAAATAAAATATAGCTATCCTC
TTATAATACAGCAAGAAACATAATTGTTCTGGTAATTGCCAGCTTAACTAAAAAGACCTCCCCTTTTCGT
TTTGTCCATTAATTTCTTGCTGGTATCACTTCCTTTGGCAAACCACACAGGTAATCGTCTCTTTCTCTCT
GCAGATGAAGTCTCAGTATTGATGCCTACTTCTTCCTTGCTTCTCTTAGAACTTGAACAGATCTCTTCAG
AACCGGGAAAACATCTCCTTTTGTTGACATCACATGAAGGTTGAAGTCCACTGTCAGGACCATGTTTAAG
GATCTCAATTGCCATGTGGATAAGGTACGTGTCAATGTTTTCAGGAACTAACATTCTGATTAGGCTAATT
TTACTCATATCTGAGTTGACGGGAGGGTTTCGGATAACATCAGCAATAATCTTCTGAACCTCTGGAGTCA
GGCCTGCTCGCTCCAAATCAAGGGGGCAGCCAGCTTTCACCGCTTGGGATAAGTGCATGCCAATTGTCAT
GAGAGGCAGAATCCTGCTCTCAGCTATGCTCTTCAAAGGCATCTTCTTTTCTTGGAATAAAGAGTATGTG
ATGGCCATAGACTGTGAAAGTGTGCATATTTTATTTTTTGCTACCAGACTCGTCTTCTGTTCTTCTTGAG
GTTTTGTACTTGAAAAGAGGTCTGTCTGAACACTATTTGTTTGGCAGAAATGTTTGATGACTTCCAACAG
AGGGGCCAACATGGCAGCTTTGCCTTCAGAAACACCATCAATCCTTTTTACGTTTTCAACCGTAGTTGGT
CTCATTTTGGCCATATCCACCAGTATCTTGTTTGTTGCCAGAATAGCTGGGGGAACATCCATTTTATTGG
CATGTTTCTGCCTAGCTTCTACCAATTTGCCATATAACACAATCTGAGTCTCCTGCTCTTGTGCCGAAAT
AACAGGCTGTGAGGAACTGTAAGCTTTTTCTGGTGACTGTACCATGATACTTTTTTTAGAAATGTTACTC
CCAGAAGAAATCTTATCACATGGTTTATAAGAATATAACTTCTCCAAGTTAGACTTCTTCTCTGTACTTA
ATTCAACTGGTACTTGATTATAACAATGCTCTTTGGTGCCCGAAGATACAGTTTTCGAACTAGGCAGAAG
CAACTTCTTTGGACACAATTCTTCATTAGCTTGAAGGATGAGGCTCTGAGATTCTGTATTAGCTTTATGA
AGCCAATTTCTACCCTTTTTCGTAAGGGCGCAAATCTTCATAAATTTGTTATACCGAGAAACTTCTACCA
AGAATCCCTCAGTGATCAGCTGACGGGAAAAAGCCTTCCACCAACTCTCTGTTTGATCCTTGCCAGTGCC
AAATAAACTGTGCCTGCGATATTGATCGGCAAGACGCTGAGAATTAGATCCTCGGAGAAATAAAATTGGA
AGCCCAATTCCAAATTTTTCGCCTAAGATGTCCACAGCAGACAAAAGCTTAAATGCTTGTGGACCAAAGT
CCCAGGATGTATCCTCTGAGTCATCCATGGAATAGCAATGATCCAATCTGGACCTGCAATTATCACAGCA
TTTTTCAGTTCCCATAATTCCCAAGGAGGCTTTTTGTACTTGTTTGTCCTCAAAATGAGACAAGATGATT
TGTCTCCTACATCTGCTAGAATGAAGATATTTTTCCATCTTTGCCATCATCTTTAATTTGTATAATCGAA
ACTTCTCATTACGTATCTCAGTAAGAAGGTGCCTATTTAAGTTAATGTCTGCAGGAGCCCAGAGGACGTG
ACAAGAACTTTGAAGTCCATCACGACCAGCTCTACCAATCTCCTGATAATATGATTCCATGTCCTTAGGA
GCACCGTAATGAATGACTTGGCGAATGTCAGCTTTATTAATGCCCATTCCAAAAGCTATGGTAGCTATGA
CACACTGAATTTCATCTCTTACAAACCTATGATGAATGTCTTTCCTTGTGCTAAAACTCATGCCCGCATG
GTATGTTCCACAGGATAGATTCAGTTTCCTAAGTTCACCTGTAACTTGTTGTGTCATTTTTCTAGAAGGA
CAGTAGATGATTGTTGGACCTTCAAATTCCCAGTGGGAACTTGTTTTGACAAGAAATGGCTGCAGATCCT
GAAGGATATTCCCTGTTTTTCGCCTAACTTCTAAATACAGGTTTGGTCGATCAAAACCAGTACAGGTGAT
CTGAGGATTTCTCAGATTTAAGCAACGTACAATGTCTTCCCGGATTGAAGAACTTGCAGTAGCAGTAAGT
GCAACGATTGGAACCATTGGCAGTGCTGTCTTTAGGGAGCCCAACTTCCTGAATGAATCCCTAAAATCAT
GCCCCCACTCAGAAATACAGTGAGCCTCATCCACAGCAATGAGCGTGATACCAATATCAGCCTCAAGTTG
CTGGAGCAGGCCCATGTTACCTGAACAGTATTCTGGAGTTACGTATACAATCCGGTATTTACCTAATTTA
ATATCTGTTAGAACATTTTCTGACTGTGCTGATCCAAGGAAGCAAGCTGGGATGTTGGACATTTTAAGCT
GTAGCACTTGGTCTTCCATCAGAGAAATAAGGGGAGAGATAACAAGGCCAATCTTGCCTACATAAACAGG
TGGATACTGGAAGCACAAACTCATTCCATATCCAGTTGCCATGACAGCAACATTATCTCTTCTTTCTTCT
AATACTGAATGAATCACTTTCCACTGAACTGGTTTAAAACTGGAATGGCCAAAGTACATCTTGAGGCAAG
TAACTTGCTCTTCATTGGGTGCTGGCCACAAAAAGTCCTTATCATCATCTTCTTCCCCTTCATTAGCTTC
ATTTTCATCATCTTCTTCTTCTTCTTTAGTAGGAAGACCCAGATTTCTTTCCATTTTTAAGCATTTAGAA
TGAGTTGGTTCTACCGTGCCACTATTGAGGTTTTCTAAAGACTTAAGCATCTCCATTTCTAAATCTTCAT
CACTCTCAATTACATAGGACGTATCGTTTTCATTATCATTGGGAGATAAATGCTTAAGCATCTCCATTTC
TAAATCTTCATCACTCTCAATTACATAGGACGTATCGTTTTCATTATCATTGGGAGATAAATGCTCAGTA
GATTTATAAGCAATATCACTAAGATATTCTTCCTGAGACTGCTGTTCCAAAATTTGGAGTTCATGTTCTG
TAATATCTAACGACATCAAACAAGCTCTTTCCATATTCTCTTTCAATTTGTTGTCTTCTACTCCATCTTC
AAATCCATCTTCTTTTCGTTCCACTTTATTTCCAAGTACATCTTCTCCATCATGTTTAGCTAAATGATCA
AGTGTTGGGTCCCATGTTTCATCTTCAACGTGAATTAAAACTTCATGTTCTCTAATTTGTTTCTGTTGTA
CTCCCCCAGTAGTTGAATCTTCAAAGGATAATAAGTTTAAATTATTGCTGGGCCTCAGTTCAGTCTCAAT
GTTAGTAGACCCAATTATCATCCTCCTCAGTGAATATAGATTTTCTGAAATATCCTTTAGTAAGATAGAA
ACCCTCCGTGGGTTTTCCAATTTACTGAAAGCATGAGGAAGATGCTTAGCCAGATCCATCACTTCCTCAG
AGATTGAAGTCAACTGTTTGTTCATGTCGCTAAGTAGGATTTCTTCCTCTTTATTTATAGCAAACCTTTG
CACAGTATCATCCAAAATCTCTAAATTTCGGTAAATAATAAAACCAGCATAAGCATCAGTGGCTGCATAC
AGTTTCTGGTCCTCAGTGAGAGGAAATTTACTCCAATTGCTACAGCGGATAGACTTGTCTTTCAGGAGCT
GTTTACCTAAGAGGTGTTTAACCAGACTGTTAAGGCTCCAGGTCTCTGTACATTTCAGCTTTTTATTGGC
AACATCTGTCAACTCCACAAAATTCTTCAATTTGATATCAAAGTCACGTAGAAGTTTCCACTGATCTCCT
TCAATTCCTACACCTGCCTTTTTAACTGCTTTATTTTCAAGCAACATTTTTAATCCCTGGGGAAAAACTG
ACATGGAAGAAACGTGGAACAAGTAACATTTGCTCTCAGAAACACACAACTGAATTAGTGCAACTTTGCC
AAGTTTCCCTCTGTTGTATAATGGAGGCCACGCCATGTCAAATCCCACCACATCCCCATCTGATAGACTC
ATGCTAATATCTTCTGACAGGAAAGAGCAATCACTAGCATCGTAACTATACACAATGGATCCAGTGAATT
CTAAGAAGGGGAGGTCATCTTCAAAAACACTCTTCCGAACACATGCCTTTCTTTCTTCTACAGCACATCT
TTTATTCTGCACATTCATCCATTCAGGACATTTTCGCTGCTGTGCAGTTGTTTCCAATTTTTTTTCACCC
ATGGTGAGGTCGCCCAAGCTCTCCATTTCATTCAAGTCCTCTTCAGAAATGAGCTTTTGCTCCATTTCAT
TCAAGTCCTCTTCAGAAATGAGCTTTTGCTCCATTTCATTCAAGTCCTCTTCAGAAATGAGCTTTTGCTC
CATTTCATTCAAGTCCTCTTCAGAAATGAGCTTTTGCTCCATTTCATTCAAGTCCTCTTCAGAAATGAGC
TTTTGCTCCATAGCTTTAAATCGATTCCTGCAGGAATTCGGGGCCGCGGAGGCTGGATCGGTCCCGGTGT
CTTCTATGGAGGTCAAAACAGCGTGGATGGCGTCTCCAGGCGATCTGACGGTTCACTAAACGAGCTCTGC
TTATATAGGTCGAGTTTACCACTCCCTATCAGTGATAGAGAAAAGTGAAAGTCGAGTTTACCACTCCCTA
TCAGTGATAGAGAAAAGTGAAAGTCGAGTTTACCACTCCCTATCAGTGATAGAGAAAAGTGAAAGTCGAG
TTTACCACTCCCTATCAGTGATAGAGAAAAGTGAAAGTCGAGTTTACCACTCCCTATCAGTGATAGAGAA
AAGTGAAAGTCGAGTTTACCACTCCCTATCAGTGATAGAGAAAAGTGAAAGTCGAGTTTACCACTCCCTA
TCAGTGATAGAGAAAAGTGAAAGTCGAGCTCGGTACCCGGGTCGAGTAGGCGTGTACGGTGGGAGGCCTA
TATAAGCAGAGCTCGTTTAGTGAACCGTCAGATCGCCTGGAGACGCCATCCACGCTGTTTTGACCTCCAT
AGAAGACACCGGGACCGATCCAGCCTCCGCGGCCCCGAATTCGAGCTCCACCGCGGTGGCGGCCGCCGCC
ACCATGAGCAAGGGCGAGGAACTGTTCACTGGCGTGGTCCCAATTCTCGTGGAACTGGATGGCGATGTGA
ATGGGCACAAATTTTCTGTCAGCGGAGAGGGTGAAGGTGATGCCACATACGGAAAGCTCACCCTGAAATT
CATCTGCACCACTGGAAAGCTCCCTGTGCCATGGCCAACACTGGTCACTACCTTCACCTATGGCGTGCAG
TGCTTTTCCAGATACCCAGACCATATGAAGCAGCATGACTTTTTCAAGAGCGCCATGCCCGAGGGCTATG
TGCAGGAGAGAACCATCTTTTTCAAAGATGACGGGAACTACAAGACCCGCGCTGAAGTCAAGTTCGAAGG
TGACACCCTGGTGAATAGAATCGAGCTGAAGGGCATTGACTTTAAGGAGGATGGAAACATTCTCGGCCAC
AAGCTGGAATACAACTATAACTCCCACAATGTGTACATCATGGCCGACAAGCAAAAGAATGGCATCAAGG
TCAACTTCAAGATCAGACACAACATTGAGGATGGATCCGTGCAGCTGGCCGACCATTATCAACAGAACAC
TCCAATCGGCGACGGCCCTGTGCTCCTCCCAGACAACCATTACCTGTCCACCCAGTCTGCCCTGTCTAAA
GATCCCAACGAAAAGAGAGACCACATGGTCCTGCTGGAGTTTGTGACCGCTGCTGGGATCACACATGGCA
TGGACGAGCTGTACAAGTGAGCGGCCGCTCTAGCGCGGCCTCGACGATATCTCTAGAGCTGAGAACTTCA
GGGTGAGTTTGGGGACCCTTGATTGTTCTTTCTTTTTCGCTATTGAAAAATTCATGTTATATGGAGGGGG
CAAAGTTTTCAGGGTGTTGTTTAGAATGGGAAGATGTCCCTTGTATCACCATGGACCCTCATGATAATTT
TGTTTCTTTCACTTTCTACTCTGTTGACAACCATTGTCTCCTCTTATTTTCTTTTCATTTTCTGTAACTT
TTTTCGTTAAACTTTAGCTTGCATTTGTAACGAATTTTTAAATTCACTTTCGTTTATTTGTCAGATTGTA
AGTACTTTCTCTAATCACTTTTTTTTCAAGGCAATCAGGGTAATTATATTGTACTTCAGCACAGTTTTAG
AGAACAATTGTTATAATTAAATGATAAGGTAGAATATTTCTGCATATAAATTCTGGCTGGCGTGGAAATA
TTCTTATTGGTAGAAACAACTACATCCTGGTAATCATCCTGCCTTTCTCTTTATGGTTACAATGATATAC
ACTGTTTGAGATGAGGATAAAATACTCTGAGTCCAAACCGGGCCCCTCTGCTAACCATGTTCATGCCTTC
TTCTTTTTCCTACAGCTCCTGGGCAACGTGCTGGTTGTTGTGCTGTCTCATCATTTTGGCAAAGAATTCA
CTCCTCAGGTGCAGGCTGCCTATCAGAAGGTGGTGGCTGGTGTGGCCAATGCCCTGGCTCACAAATACCA
CTGAGATCTTTTTCCCTCTGCCAAAAATTATGGGGACATCATGAAGCCCCTTGAGCATCTGACTTCTGGG
TAATAAAGGAAATTTATTTTCATTGCAATAGTGTGTGGGAATTTTTTGTGTCTCTCACTCGGAAGGACAT
ATGGGAGGGCAAATCATTTAAAACATCAGAATGAGTATTTGGTTTAGAGTTTGGCAACATATGCCATATG
CTGGCTGCCATGAACAAAGGTGGCTATAAAGAGGTCATCAGTATATGAAACAGCCCCCTGCTGTCCATTC
CTTATTCCATAGAAAAGCCTTGACTTGAGGTTAGATTTTTTTTATATTTTGTTTTGTGTTATTTTTTTCT
TTAACATCCCTAAAATTTTCCTTACATGTTTTACTAGCCAGATTTTTCCTCCTCTCCTGACTACTCCCAG
TCATAGCTGTCCCTCTTCTCTTATGAACTCGACTGCATTAATGAATCGGCCAACGCGCGGGGAGAGGCGG
TTTGCGTATTGGGCGCTCTTCCGCTTCCTCGCTCACTGACTCGCTGCGCTCGGTCGTTCGGCTGCGGCGA
GCGGTATCAGCTCACTCAAAGGCGGTAATACGGTTATCCACAGAATCAGGGGATAACGCAGGAAAGAACA
TGTGAGCAAAAGGCCAGCAAAAGGCCAGGAACCGTAAAAAGGCCGCGTTGCTGGCGTTTTTCCATAGGCT
CCGCCCCCCTGACGAGCATCACAAAAATCGACGCTCAAGTCAGAGGTGGCGAAACCCGACAGGACTATAA
AGATACCAGGCGTTTCCCCCTGGAAGCTCCCTCGTGCGCTCTCCTGTTCCGACCCTGCCGCTTACCGGAT
ACCTGTCCGCCTTTCTCCCTTCGGGAAGCGTGGCGCTTTCTCAATGCTCACGCTGTAGGTATCTCAGTTC
GGTGTAGGTCGTTCGCTCCAAGCTGGGCTGTGTGCACGAACCCCCCGTTCAGCCCGACCGCTGCGCCTTA
TCCGGTAACTATCGTCTTGAGTCCAACCCGGTAAGACACGACTTATCGCCACTGGCAGCAGCCACTGGTA
ACAGGATTAGCAGAGCGAGGTATGTAGGCGGTGCTACAGAGTTCTTGAAGTGGTGGCCTAACTACGGCTA
CACTAGAAGGACAGTATTTGGTATCTGCGCTCTGCTGAAGCCAGTTACCTTCGGAAAAAGAGTTGGTAGC
TCTTGATCCGGCAAACAAACCACCGCTGGTAGCGGTGGTTTTTTTGTTTGCAAGCAGCAGATTACGCGCA
GAAAAAAAGGATCTCAAGAAGATCCTTTGATCTTTTCTACGGGGTCTGACGCTCAGTGGAACGAAAACTC
ACGTTAAGGGATTTTGGTCATGAGATTATCAAAAAGGATCTTCACCTAGATCCTTTTAAATTAAAAATGA
AGTTTTAAATCAATCTAAAGTATATATGAGTAAACTTGGTCTGACAGTTACCAATGCTTAATCAGTGAGG
CACCTATCTCAGCGATCTGTCTATTTCGTTCATCCATAGTTGCCTGACTCCCCGTCGTGTAGATAACTAC
GATACGGGAGGGCTTACCATCTGGCCCCAGTGCTGCAATGATACCGCGAGACCCACGCTCACCGGCTCCA
GATTTATCAGCAATAAACCAGCCAGCCGGAAGGGCCGAGCGCAGAAGTGGTCCTGCAACTTTATCCGCCT
CCATCCAGTCTATTAATTGTTGCCGGGAAGCTAGAGTAAGTAGTTCGCCAGTTAATAGTTTGCGCAACGT
TGTTGCCATTGCTACAGGCATCGTGGTGTCACGCTCGTCGTTTGGTATGGCTTCATTCAGCTCCGGTTCC
CAACGATCAAGGCGAGTTACATGATCCCCCATGTTGTGCAAAAAAGCGGTTAGCTCCTTCGGTCCTCCGA
TCGTTGTCAGAAGTAAGTTGGCCGCAGTGTTATCACTCATGGTTATGGCAGCACTGCATAATTCTCTTAC
TGTCATGCCATCCGTAAGATGCTTTTCTGTGACTGGTGAGTACTCAACCAAGTCATTCTGAGAATAGTGT
ATGCGGCGACCGAGTTGCTCTTGCCCGGCGTCAATACGGGATAATACCGCGCCACATAGCAGAACTTTAA
AAGTGCTCATCATTGGAAAACGTTCTTCGGGGCGAAAACTCTCAAGGATCTTACCGCTGTTGAGATCCAG
TTCGATGTAACCCACTCGTGCACCCAACTGATCTTCAGCATCTTTTACTTTCACCAGCGTTTCTGGGTGA
GCAAAAACAGGAAGGCAAAATGCCGCAAAAAAGGGAATAAGGGCGACACGGAAATGTTGAATACTCATAC
TCTTCCTTTTTCAATATTATTGAAGCATTTATCAGGGTTATTGTCTCATGAGCGGATACATATTTGAATG
TATTTAGAAAAATAAACAAATAGGGGTTCCGCGCACATTTCCCCGAAAAGTGCCACCTGACGTCTAAGAA
ACCATTATTATCATGACATTAACCTATAAAAATAGGCGTATCACGAGGCCCTTTCGTCTTCACTCGACGC
TGGTCGAGCTGATACTTCCCGTCCGCCAGGGGACATGCCGGCGATGCTGAAGGTCGCGCGCATTCCCGAT
GAAGAGGCCGGTTACCGCCTGTTGACCTGGTGGGACGGGCAGGGCGCCGCCCGAGTCTTGCCTCGGCGGC
GGGCGCTCTGCTCATGGAGCGCGCGTCCGGGGACCTTGCACAGATAGCGTGGTCCGGCCAGACGACGAGG
CTTGCAGGATCATAATCAGCCATACCACATTTGTAGAGGTTTTACTTGCTTTAAAAAACCTCCCACACCT
CCCCCTGAACCTGAAACATAAAATGAATGCAATTGTTGTTGTTAACAACAACAATTGCATTCATTTTATG
TTTCAGGTTCAGGGGGAGGTGTGGGAGGTTTTTTAAAGCAAGTAAAACCTCTACAAATGTGGTATGGCTG
ATTATGATCCTCTAGAGTCGGTGGGCCTCGGGGGCGGGTGCGGGGTCGGCGGGGCCGCCCGGGTCGGCTT
CGGTCGGAGCCATGGGGTCGTGCGCTCCTTTCGGTCGGGCGCTGCGGGTCGTGGGGCGGGCGTCAGGCAC
CGGGCTTGCGGGTCATGCACCAGGTGCGCGGTCCTTCGGGCACCTCGACGTCGGCGGTGACGGTGAAGCC
GAGCCGCTCGTAGAAGGGGAGGTTGCGGGGCGCGGAGGTCTCCAGGAAGGCGGGCACCCCGGCGCGCTCG
GCCGCCTCCACTCCGGGGAGCACGACGGCGCTGCCCAGACCCTTGCCCTGGTGGTCGGGCGAGACGCCGA
CGGTGGCCAGGAACCACGCGGGCTCCTTGGGCCGGTGCGGCGCCAGGAGGCCTTCCATCTGTTGCTGCGC
GGCCAGCCGGGAACCGCTCAACTCGGCCATGCGCGGGCCGATCTCGGCGAACACCGCCCCCGCTTCGACG
CTCTCCGGCGTGGTCCAGACCGCCACCGCGGCGCCGTCGTCCGCGACCCACACCTTGCCGATGTCGAGCC
CGACGCGCGTGAGGAAGAGTTCTTGCAGCTCGGTGACCCGCTCGATGTGGCGGTCCGGGTCGACGGTGTG
GCGCGTGGCGGGGTAGTCGGCGAACGCGGCGGCGAGGGTGCGTACGGCCCGGGGGACGTCGTCGCGGGTG
GCGAGGCGCACCGTGGGCTTGTACTCGGTCATGGAAGGTCGTCTCCTTGTGAGGGGTCAGGGGCGTGGGT
CAGGGGATGGTGGCGGCACCGGTCGTGGCGGCCGACCTGCAGGCATGCAAGCTTTTTGCAAAAGCCTAGG
CCTCCAAAAAAGCCTCCTCACTACTTCTGGAATAGCTCAGAGGCCGAGGCGGCCTCGGCCTCTGCATAAA
TAAAAAAAATTAGTCAGCCATGGGGCGGAGAATGGGCGGAACTGGGCGGAGTTAGGGGCGGGATGGGCGG
AGTTAGGGGCGGGACTATGGTTGCTGACTAATTGAGATGCATGCTTTGCATACTTCTGCCTGCTGGGGAG
CCTGGGGACTTTCCACACCTGGTTGCTGACTAATTGAGATGCATGCTTTGCATACTTCTGCCTGCTGGGG
AGCCTGGGGACTTTCCACACCCTAACTGACACACATTCCACAGCTGGTTCTTTCCGCCTCAGAAGCCATA
GAGCCCACCGCATCCCCAGCATGCCTGCTATTGTCTTCCCAATCCTCCCCCTTGCTGTCCTGCCCCACCC
CACCCCCCAGAATAGAATGACACCTACTCAGACAATGCGATGCAATTTCCTCATTTTATTAGGAAAGGAC
AGTGGGAGTGGCACCTTCCAGGGTCAAGGAAGGCACGGGGGAGGGGCAAACAACAGATGGCTGGCAACTA
GAAGGCACAGTCGAGGCTGATCAGCGGTTTAAACTTAAGCTTGGTACCGAGCTCGGATCCACTAGTCCAG
TGTGGTGGAATTCTGCAGATATCCAGCACAGTGGCGGCCGC
Features (pLannotate 1.2.2; 28 found; start..end, strand, type, name):
    677..4972    -  CDS            WRN: WRN_HUMAN - Also known as RECQ3, RECQL2. Experimental evidence at protein level: Swiss-Prot protein existence level 1. Multifunctional enzyme that has both magnesium and ATP- dependent DNA-helicase activity and 3'->5' exonuclease activity towards double-stranded DNA with a 5'-overhang. Has no nuclease activity towards single-stranded DNA or blunt-ended double-stranded DNA. Binds preferentially to DNA substrates containing alternate secondary structures, such as replication forks and Holliday junctions. May play an important role in the dissociation of joint DNA molecules that can arise as prod
   5003..5032    -  CDS            Myc: Myc (human c-Myc proto-oncogene) epitope tag
   5042..5071    -  CDS            Myc: Myc (human c-Myc proto-oncogene) epitope tag
   5081..5110    -  CDS            Myc: Myc (human c-Myc proto-oncogene) epitope tag
   5120..5149    -  CDS            Myc: Myc (human c-Myc proto-oncogene) epitope tag
   5159..5188    -  CDS            Myc: Myc (human c-Myc proto-oncogene) epitope tag
   5284..5329    -  promoter       TRE3GV promoter (fragment): 3rd-generation Tet-responsive promoter that can be activated by binding of Tet-On® 3G, optimized for retroviral and lentiviral vectors
   5343..5613    +  protein_bind   tetracycline response element: contains seven copies of the tetracycline operator tetO tetracycline repressor TetR
   5624..5641    +  misc_feature   MCS (fragment): pUC18/19 multiple cloning site
   5646..5683    +  promoter       minimal CMV promoter: human cytomegalovirus (CMV) immediate early promoter
   5783..5806    +  misc_feature   MCS (fragment): pBluescript multiple cloning site
   5814..6527    +  CDS            GFP (S65T): GFP (S65T) is a basic (constitutively fluorescent) green fluorescent protein published in 1995, derived from Aequorea victoria.
   6583..7155    +  intron         β-globin intron: intron from rabbit β-globin gene
   7159..7281    +  CDS            HBB: HBB_COLGU - Experimental evidence at transcript level: Swiss-Prot protein existence level 2. Involved in oxygen transport from the lung to the various peripheral tissues. From Colobus guereza (Mantled guereza) (Eastern black-and-white colobus monkey).
   7352..7407    +  polyA_signal   β-globin poly(A) signal: rabbit β-globin polyadenylation signal (Gil and Proudfoot, 1987)
   7733..7786    -  CDS            lacI (fragment): lac repressor; lacI; The lac repressor binds to the lac operator to inhibit transcription in E. coli. This inhibition can be relieved by adding lactose or isopropyl-β-D-thiogalactopyranoside (IPTG).
   7969..8557    -  rep_origin     ori: high-copy-number ColE1/pMB1/pBR322/pUC origin of replication
   8728..9588    -  CDS            AmpR: β-lactamase; bla; confers resistance to ampicillin, carbenicillin, and related antibiotics
   9589..9693    -  promoter       AmpR promoter: bla
   9829..9927    +  CDS            str (fragment): STR_KLEPN - Protein inferred from homology: Swiss-Prot protein existence level 3. The aminoglycoside phosphotransferases achieve inactivation of their antibiotic substrates by phosphorylation. From Klebsiella pneumoniae.
   9930..10001   +  CDS            str (fragment): STR_KLEPN - Protein inferred from homology: Swiss-Prot protein existence level 3. The aminoglycoside phosphotransferases achieve inactivation of their antibiotic substrates by phosphorylation. From Klebsiella pneumoniae.
  10018..10101   +  CDS            large T antigen (fragment): large T antigen from SV40 (simian virus 40)
  10146..10229   -  CDS            large T antigen (fragment): large T antigen from SV40 (simian virus 40)
  10238..10303   -  CDS            dmpM (fragment): DMPM_STRAD - Protein inferred from homology: Swiss-Prot protein existence level 3. From Streptomyces alboniger.
  10353..10952   -  CDS            PuroR: puromycin N-acetyltransferase; pac from Streptomyces alboniger; confers resistance to puromycin
  11023..11044   +  misc_feature   MCS (fragment): pUC18/19 multiple cloning site
  11045..11402   -  promoter       SV40 promoter: SV40 enhancer and early promoter
  11406..11630   -  polyA_signal   bGH poly(A) signal: bovine growth hormone polyadenylation signal
