[The description below was written by a language model from this plasmid's Addgene catalogue record and pLannotate feature annotations shown in this document.]
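Description:
pMM289 is a tetracycline-regulated mammalian expression plasmid built on Clontech's pBI bidirectional vector, modified with a polylinker carrying BspDI and XhoI sites to accept the insert. It is propagated in E. coli through a ColE1/pUC-type origin and an ampicillin resistance gene; the catalogue lists it as low copy even though the annotated origin is of the high-copy type. For mammalian selection it carries a puromycin N-acetyltransferase cassette driven by the SV40 enhancer/early promoter. The catalogue gives a total size of 11,707 bp, while the deposited full sequence is 11,731 nt.

The core of the construct is a tetracycline response element of seven tetO repeats flanked by two divergent minimal CMV promoters. One arm drives human WRN (Werner syndrome RecQ helicase) fused at its N terminus to five tandem myc epitope tags. The other arm drives GFP (S65T), followed by a rabbit β-globin intron and polyadenylation signal. Because both arms share one TRE, the depositor notes that WRN and GFP are expressed at similar levels, so fluorescence reports on transfected, expressing cells. Expression depends on a Tet transactivator; in the associated study, cells were transiently co-transfected with a separate tTA plasmid.

The WRN coding sequence carries E84A, which inactivates the exonuclease, and K577M, which inactivates the helicase, yielding a doubly catalytic-dead protein. An additional S2G change arose from the myc-tagging strategy, and the depositor reports that it does not affect activity. The plasmid was derived from pMM287 and was used to examine which WRN activities its recombination and cell survival functions require.
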