Addgene plasmid #46037: pMM289
Depositing lab: Raymond Monnat. Depositing organization: University of Washington. Publication: The Werner syndrome protein has separable recombination and survival functions. Swanson C, Saintigny Y, Emond MJ, Monnat RJ Jr. DNA Repair (Amst). 2004 May 4;3(5):475-82. 10.1016/j.dnarep.2004.01.002 PubMed 15084309.
Backbone
  Vector backbone: pBI
  Backbone manufacturer: Clontech
  Backbone size w/o insert (bp): 4400
  Total vector size (bp): 11707
  Modifications to backbone: insertion of polylinker containing Bsp1D1 and XhoI sites
  Vector type: Mammalian Expression ; TRE, bidirectional promoter
  Selectable markers: Puromycin
Growth in bacteria
  Bacterial resistance: Ampicillin, 100 μg/mL
  Growth temperature: 37°C
  Growth strain: DH5alpha
  Copy number: Low Copy
Gene/Insert
  Gene/Insert name: WRN E84A/K577M (alt names: Werner syndrome, RecQ helicase-like; RECQ3; RECQL2)
  Species: H. sapiens (human)
  Insert size (bp): 4514
  Mutation: E84A/K577M exonuclease and helicase-dead mutant; S2G introduced during cloning
  GenBank ID: NM_000553.4
  Entrez Gene: WRN (a.k.a. RECQ3, RECQL2, RECQL3)
  Promoter: CMV2
  Tag / fusion protein: 5x myc (N terminal on insert)
  Cloning method: Restriction Enzyme; 5′ cloning site BspD1 (not destroyed); 3′ cloning site Xho1 (not destroyed)
  Sequencing primers: 5′ Unknown
Terms and licenses: Academic/Nonprofit Terms; Industry Terms: Not Available to Industry
Depositor comments: Bidirectional vector expresses WRN and GFP at similar expression levels. In the associated article, cells were transiently transfected with this plasmid together with a tTA transactivator plasmid (Gossen, 1992). This is a mammalian expression vector for human WRN protein that lacks exonuclease or helicase activity by virtue of EB4A (exo) and K577M (helicase) inactivating residue substitutions. It was constructed from pBI, a Clontech plasmid with a bi-directional promoter+ TRE backbone, modified by insertion of a polylinker containing BspD1 and Xhol sites followed by insertion of myc-WRN E84A K577M- created by making E84A (A>C) mutation in pMM287 sequence. The S2G mutation was a result of the cloning strategy to add the myc tag. The WRN protein containing S2G was biochemically verified and is wild-type in terms of activities, as described in the associated publication.
How to cite: pMM289 was a gift from Raymond Monnat (Addgene plasmid # 46037 ; http://n2t.net/addgene:46037 ; RRID:Addgene_46037)
