>Addgene plasmid #46037 | pMM289 | addgene partial sequence | sequence record 66687 | hWRN-F
TGAACTCCAAATTTTGGAACAGCAGTCTCAGGAAGAATATCTTAGTGATATTGCTTATAAATCTACTGAG
CATTTATCTCCCAATGATAATGAAAACGATACGTCCTATGTAATTGAGAGTGATGAAGATTTAGAAATGG
AGATGCTTAAGCATTTATCTCCCAATGATAATGAAAACGATACGTCCTATGTAATTGAGAGTGATGAAGA
TTTAGAAATGGAGATGCTTAAGTCTTTAGAAAACCTCAATAGTGGCACGGTAGAACCAACTCATTCTAAA
TGCTTAAAAATGGAAAGAAATCTGGGTCTTCCTACTAAAGAAGAAGAAGAAGATGATGAAAATGAAGCTA
ATGAAGGGGAAGAAGATGATGATAAGGACTTTTTGTGGCCAGCACCCAATGAAGAGCAAGTTACTTGCCT
CAAGATGTACTTTGGCCATTCCAGTTTTAAACCAGTTCAGTGGAAAGTGATTCATTCAGTATTAGAAGAA
AGAAGAGATAATGTTGCTGTCATGGCAACTGGATATGGAATGAGTTTGTGCTTCCAGTATCCACCTGTTT
ATGTAGGCAAGATTGGCCTTGTTATCTCTCCCCTTATTTCTCTGATGGAAGACCAAGTGCTACAGCTTAA
AATGTCCAACATCCCAGCTTGCTTCCTTGGATCAGCACAGTCAGAAAATGTTCTAACAGATATTAAATTA
GGTAAATACCGGATTGTATACGTAACTCCAGAATACTGTTCAGGTAACATGGGCCTGCTCCAGCAACTTG
AGGCTGATATTGGTATCACGCTCATTGCTGTGGATGAGGCTCACTGTATTTCTGAGTGGGGGCATGATTT
TAGGGATTCATTCAGGAAGTTGGGCTCCCTAAAGACAGCACTGCCAATGGTTCCAATCGTTGCACTTACT
GCTACTGCAAGTTCTTCAATCCGGGAAGACATTGTACGTTGCTTAAATCTGAGAAATCCTCAGATCACCT
GTACTGGTTTTGATCGACCAAACCTGTATT
