>Addgene plasmid #46037 | pMM289 | addgene partial sequence | sequence record 67569 | Bglob-intron-R
AGCGAAAAAGAAAGAACAATCAAGGGTCCCCAAACTCACCCTGAAGTTCTCAGCTCTAGAGATATCGTCG
AGGCCGCGCTAGAGCGGCCGCTCACTTGTACAGCTCGTCCATGCCATGTGTGATCCCAGCAGCGGTCACA
AACTCCAGCAGGACCATGTGGTCTCTCTTTTCGTTGGGATCTTTAGACAGGGCAGACTGGGTGGACAGGT
AATGGTTGTCTGGGAGGAGCACAGGGCCGTCGCCGATTGGAGTGTTCTGTTGATAATGGTCGGCCAGCTG
CACGGATCCATCCTCAATGTTGTGTCTGATCTTGAAGTTGACCTTGATGCCATTCTTTTGCTTGTCGGCC
ATGATGTACACATTGTGGGAGTTATAGTTGTATTCCAGCTTGTGGCCGAGAATGTTTCCATCCTCCTTAA
AGTCAATGCCCTTCAGCTCGATTCTATTCACCAGGGTGTCACCTTCGAACTTGACTTCAGCGCGGGTCTT
GTAGTTCCCGTCATCTTTGAAAAAGATGGTTCTCTCCTGCACATAGCCCTCGGGCATGGCGCTCTTGAAA
AAGTCATGCTGCTTCATATGGTCTGGGTATCTGGAAAAGCACTGCACGCCATAGGTGAAGGTAGTGACCA
GTGTTGGCCATGGCACAGGGAGCTTTCCAGTGGTGCAGATGAATTTCAGGGTGAGCTTTCCGTATGTGGC
ATCACCTTCACCCTCTCCGCTGACAGAAAATTTGTGCCCATTCACATCGCCATCCAGTTCCACGAGAATT
GGGACCACGCCAGTGAACAGTTCCTCGCCCTTGCTCATGGTGGCGGCGGCCGCCACCGCGGTGGAGCTGA
CTAGAGGATCCCCGGGTACCGAGCTCGA
