>Addgene plasmid #46037 | pMM289 | addgene partial sequence | sequence record 67570 | TRE-R 5'-GGTACCGAGCTCGACTTTCA-3'
TGATAGGGAGTGGTAAACTCGACTTTCACTTTTCTCTATCACTGATAGGGAGTGGTAAACTCGACTTTCA
CTTTTCTCTATCACTGATAGGGAGTGGTAAACTCGACTTTCACTTTTCTCTATCACTGATAGGGAGTGGT
AAACTCGACTTTCACTTTTCTCTATCACTGATAGGGAGTGGTAAACTCGACTTTCACTTTTCTCTATCAC
TGATAGGGAGTGGTAAACTCGACTTTCACTTTTCTCTATCACTGATAGGGAGTGGTAAACTCGACCTATA
TAAGCAGAGCTCGTTTAGTGAACCGTC
