>Addgene plasmid #46037 | pMM289 | addgene partial sequence | sequence record 67572 | hWRN-R1 5'-atccctggggaaaaactgac-3'
ACAAGTAACATTTGCTCTCAGAAACACACAACTGAATTAGTGCAACTTTGCCAAGTTTCCCTCTGTTGTA
TAATGGAGGCCACGCCATGTCAAATCCCACCACATCCCCATCTGATAGACTCATGCTAATATCTTCTGAC
AGGAAAGAGCAATCACTAGCATCGTAACTATACACAATGGATCCAGTGAATTCTAAGAAGGGGAGGTCAT
CTTCAAAAACACTCTTCCGAACACATGCCTTTCTTTCTTCTACAGCACATCTTTTATTCTGCACATTCAT
CCATTCAGGACATTTTCGCTGCTGTGCAGTTGTTTCCAATTTTTTTTCACCCATGGTGAGGTCGCCCAAG
CTCTCCATTTCATTCAAGTCCTCTTCAGAAATGAGCTTTTGCTCCATTTCATTCAAGTCCTCTTCAGAAA
TGAGCTTTTGCTCCATTTCATTCAAGTCCTCTTCAGAAATGAGCTTTTGCTCCATTTCATTCAAGTCCTC
TTCAGAAATGAGCTTTTGCTCCATTTCATTCAAGTCCTCTTCAGAAATGAGCTTTTGCTCCATAGCTTTA
AATCGATTCCTGCAGGAATTCGGGGCCGCGGAGGCTGGATCGGTCCCGGTGTCTTCTATGGAGGTCAAAA
CAGCGTGGATGGCGTCTCCAGGCGATCTGACGGTTCACTAAACGAGCTCTGCTTATATAGGTCGAGTT
